Addgene plasmid #26493: pJC54.2-npp-22
Depositing lab: Phillip Newmark. Depositing organization: University of Illinois at Urbana-Champaign. Publication: Genome-wide analyses reveal a role for peptide hormones in planarian germline development. Collins JJ, Hou X, Romanova EV, Lambrus BG, Miller CM, Saberi A, Sweedler JV, Newmark PA. PLoS Biol. 2010 . 8(10):e1000509. 10.1371/journal.pbio.1000509 PubMed 20967238.
Backbone
  Vector backbone: pJC53.2
  Backbone size w/o insert (bp): 3240
  Vector type: T/A Cloning Vector for dsRNA generation and the generation of sense and anti-sense probes
Growth in bacteria
  Bacterial resistance: Ampicillin and Kanamycin, 100 & 50 μg/mL
  Growth temperature: 37°C
  Growth strain: DH5alpha
  Copy number: High Copy
Gene/Insert
  Gene/Insert name: npp-22
  Species: S. mediterranea (planarian)
  Insert size (bp): 472
  GenBank ID: BK007038
  Cloning method: Restriction Enzyme; 5′ cloning site Eam1105I (destroyed during cloning); 3′ cloning site Eam1105I (destroyed during cloning)
  Sequencing primers: 5′ T3; 3′ SP6
Resource information
  A portion of this plasmid was derived from a plasmid made by: EST PL05004B1G05 in pBluescript
Terms and licenses: Academic/Nonprofit Terms; Industry Terms: Not Available to Industry
Depositor comments: dsRNA can be generated by in vitro transcription with T7 RNA polymerase and single stranded probes can be generated with SP6 or T3 RNA polymerases. The insert has minor sequence discrepancies with NCBI; these do not affect plasmid function.
How to cite: pJC54.2-npp-22 was a gift from Phillip Newmark (Addgene plasmid # 26493 ; http://n2t.net/addgene:26493 ; RRID:Addgene_26493)
