[The description below was written by a language model from this plasmid's Addgene catalogue record.]
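Description:
pJC54.2-npp-22 is a small, high-copy bacterial plasmid built on the pJC53.2 backbone (about 3.2 kb without insert), a T/A cloning vector designed for in vitro production of double-stranded RNA and of sense or antisense RNA probes. It is propagated in standard E. coli cloning strains and carries resistance to both ampicillin and kanamycin. The record does not name the origin of replication, and no feature table is provided, so the exact layout of the vector elements cannot be confirmed beyond what the catalogue fields and depositor comments state.

The insert is a 472 bp fragment of npp-22 from the planarian Schmidtea mediterranea, derived from an EST clone originally held in pBluescript. It was introduced at Eam1105I sites, which generate the single-base overhangs used for T/A cloning and were destroyed in the process. According to the depositor, transcription with T7 RNA polymerase yields dsRNA, which implies that T7 promoters read into the insert from both sides so that both strands are made in a single reaction. SP6 or T3 RNA polymerase instead produces single-stranded transcripts, one polymerase for each strand, and the same T3 and SP6 sites serve as sequencing primer sites flanking the insert. The record does not state which of these gives the antisense strand.

The plasmid is suited to RNA interference knockdown of npp-22 and to making riboprobes for in situ hybridization. It comes from a genome-wide study of peptide hormones in planarian germline development. The depositor notes minor sequence differences from the NCBI reference that do not affect plasmid function.
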