>Addgene plasmid #26493 | pJC54.2-npp-22 | depositor partial sequence | sequence record 12522 | Author sequence
TCTCGAGGTCGACGGTATCGATAAGCTTGATATCGAATTCCATTGTGTTGGGTCTTACCGGAAAACTCAA
AATGAAAACTTTATCCCTTTGTTTATCTATTGGATTCAGTCTCGTGTTGATTGCCAGCCTCCCGTTTGTC
AGTTCTACGACAGATGATGAAGTTAACGAGAATATTTGCCAACCGCTTTGTCACATATCATTGTCCTGTC
TTGACGAATGCCATGACATTTCGGAATCAAACGATTCCATGGAGAAACGGGCGAAATATTTCCGATTGGG
AAAGCGGGCCAAATACTTCCGACTGGGTAAACGAAGTTTTGATTCATCCAATCTTGAAAAGCGAGCAAAA
TATTTTCGACTAGGCTAACGGCATTCAAACAAAATATTTACTAATTTAATCATCAACTGAATGTAATTTT
TTAAATTTCGAAACAAAATAAATTATTATTCCAGACAAAAAAAAAAAAAAAA
