>Addgene plasmid #26493 | pJC54.2-npp-22 | addgene partial sequence | sequence record 32680 | 26493 with T3
GATAGCTTGATATCGAATTCCATTGTGTTGGGTCTTACCGGAAAACTCAAAATGAAAACTTTATCCCTTT
GTTTATCTATTGGATTCAGTCTCGTGTTGATTGCCAGCCTCCCGTTTGTCAGTTCTACGACAGATGATGA
AGTTAACGAGAATATTTGCCAACCGCTTTGTCACATATCATTGTCCTGTCTTGACGAATGCCATGACATT
TCGGAATCAAACGATTCCATGGAGAAACGGGCGAAATATTTCCGATTGGGAAAGCGGGCCAAATACTTCC
GACTGGGTAAACGAAGTTTTGATTCATCCAATCTTGAAAAGCGAGCAAAATATTTTCGACTAGGCTAACG
GCATTCAAACAAAATATTTACTAATTTAATCATCAACTGAATGTAATTTTTTAAATTTCGAAACAAAATA
AATTATTATTCCAGACAAAAAAAAAAAAAAAATGCGAGCGGCCGCCACCGCGGTGGAGCTCCAGCTTTTG
TTCCAAGGTCACTTCTATAGTGTCACCTAAATCC
