>Addgene plasmid #26493 | pJC54.2-npp-22 | addgene partial sequence | sequence record 32681 | 26493 with SP6
CGCGGTGGCGGCCGCTCGCATTTTTTTTTTTTTTTTGTCTGGAATAATAATTTATTTTGTTTCGAAATTT
AAAAAATTACATTCAGTTGATGATTAAATTAGTAAATATTTTGTTTGAATGCCGTTAGCCTAGTCGAAAA
TATTTTGCTCGCTTTTCAAGATTGGATGAATCAAAACTTCGTTTACCCAGTCGGAAGTATTTGGCCCGCT
TTCCCAATCGGAAATATTTCGCCCGTTTCTCCATGGAATCGTTTGATTCCGAAATGTCATGGCATTCGTC
AAGACAGGACAATGATATGTGACAAAGCGGTTGGCAAATATTCTCGTTAACTTCATCATCTGTCGTAGAA
CTGACAAACGGGAGGCTGGCAATCAACACGAGACTGAATCCAATAGATAAACAAAGGGATAAAGTTTTCA
TTTTGAGTTTTCCGGTAAGACCCAACACAATGGAATTCGATATCAAGCTTATCGATACCGTCGACCTCGA
GAAGGTCTCCCTTTAGTGAGGGTTAATTCTCCCTTATAGTGAGTC
